Addgene plasmid #100731: FKBP-alpha(740-977)-GFP
Purpose: To express a clathrin "hook" in mammalian cells to hot-wire endocytosis (negative control)
Depositing lab: Stephen Royle. Depositing organization: University of Warwick. Publication: New tools for "hot-wiring" clathrin-mediated endocytosis with temporal and spatial precision. Wood LA, Larocque G, Clarke NI, Sarkar S, Royle SJ. J Cell Biol. 2017 Sep 27. pii: jcb.201702188. doi: 10.1083/jcb.201702188. PubMed 28954824.
Backbone
  Vector backbone: pEGFP-N1
  Vector type: Mammalian Expression
  Selectable markers: Neomycin (select with G418)
Growth in bacteria
  Bacterial resistance: Kanamycin, 50 μg/mL
  Growth temperature: 37°C
  Growth strain: DH5alpha
  Copy number: High Copy
Gene/Insert
  Gene/Insert name: AP2A1 (alt name: alpha adaptin)
  Species: M. musculus (mouse)
  Mutation: Long isoform
  GenBank ID: NM_007458.2
  Entrez Gene: Ap2a1 (a.k.a. Ad, Adtaa)
  Promoter: CMV
  Tag / fusion protein: FKBP (N terminal on insert); GFP (C terminal on insert)
  Cloning method: Restriction Enzyme; 5′ cloning site AgeI (unknown if destroyed); 3′ cloning site Acc65I (unknown if destroyed)
  Sequencing primers: 5′ CMV Forward
Terms and licenses: Academic/Nonprofit Terms; Industry Terms: Not Available to Industry
How to cite: FKBP-alpha(740-977)-GFP was a gift from Stephen Royle (Addgene plasmid # 100731 ; http://n2t.net/addgene:100731 ; RRID:Addgene_100731)
