[The description below was written by a language model from this plasmid's Addgene catalogue record and pLannotate feature annotations shown in this document.]
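Description:
FKBP-alpha(740-977)-GFP is a mammalian expression plasmid built on the pEGFP-N1 backbone, about 5.8 kb in size. It replicates at high copy in E. coli from a ColE1/pUC-type origin and also carries an f1 phage origin. A single Tn5 NeoR/KanR gene serves both hosts. A bacterial bla-type promoter drives it for kanamycin selection. An SV40 enhancer/early promoter with an HSV TK polyadenylation signal drives it for G418 selection of transfected mammalian cells. Short annotated fragments (SV40 large T, ble, bGH poly(A)) appear to be backbone remnants rather than functional parts. The depositor and sequencing-derived records are the same length and give the same feature layout, offset by only a few bases.

The payload is one open reading frame under the CMV immediate-early enhancer and promoter, terminated by the SV40 poly(A) signal. It fuses human FKBP12 (FKBP1A) at the N-terminus to a fragment of mouse alpha adaptin (Ap2a1, long isoform, residues 740–977 according to the plasmid name), followed by EGFP at the C-terminus. Alpha adaptin is a large subunit of the AP-2 adaptor complex of clathrin-mediated endocytosis.

The record places the construct in a "hot-wiring" system for triggering endocytosis on demand, where it is the clathrin "hook" component. FKBP is a standard chemically inducible dimerisation domain, typically brought together with an FRB-tagged partner by rapamycin. That partner is not part of this plasmid, and the record does not describe it. EGFP allows the hook's localisation to be followed by fluorescence microscopy. The record designates this alpha adaptin version as a negative control for such experiments, but it does not state why it serves as one.
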