Features (pLannotate 1.2.2; 16 found; start..end, strand, type, name):
     61..364     +  enhancer       CMV enhancer: human cytomegalovirus immediate early enhancer
    365..568     +  promoter       CMV promoter: human cytomegalovirus (CMV) immediate early promoter
    591..618     +  misc_feature   MCS (fragment): multiple cloning site
    666..989     +  CDS            FKBP1A: FKB1A_HUMAN - Also known as FKBP1, FKBP12. Experimental evidence at protein level: Swiss-Prot protein existence level 1. Keeps in an inactive conformation TGFBR1, the TGF-beta type I serine/threonine kinase receptor, preventing TGF-beta receptor activation in absence of ligand. Recruits SMAD7 to ACVR1B which prevents the association of SMAD2 and SMAD3 with the activin receptor complex, thereby blocking the activin signal. May modulate the RYR1 calcium channel activity. PPIases accelerate the folding of proteins. It catalyzes the cis-trans isomerization of proline imidic peptide bonds in oligop
    999..1724    +  CDS            Ap2a1 (fragment): AP2A1_MOUSE - Also known as Adtaa, Clapa1. Experimental evidence at protein level: Swiss-Prot protein existence level 1. Component of the adaptor protein complex 2 (AP-2). Adaptor protein complexes function in protein transport via transport vesicles in different membrane traffic pathways. Adaptor protein complexes are vesicle coat components and appear to be involved in cargo selection and vesicle formation. AP-2 is involved in clathrin-dependent endocytosis in which cargo proteins are incorporated into vesicles surrounded by clathrin (clathrin-coated vesicles, CCVs) which are destined for fu
   1740..2459    +  CDS            EGFP: the original enhanced GFP (Yang et al., 1996) mammalian codon-optimized
   2476..2559    +  CDS            large T antigen (fragment): large T antigen from SV40 (simian virus 40)
   2582..2703    +  polyA_signal   SV40 poly(A) signal: SV40 polyadenylation signal
   2737..3165    -  rep_origin     f1 ori (sequence partly withheld): f1 bacteriophage origin of replication; arrow indicates direction of (+) strand synthesis
   3192..3296    +  promoter       AmpR promoter: bla
   3298..3655    +  promoter       SV40 promoter: SV40 enhancer and early promoter
   3690..4484    +  CDS            NeoR/KanR: aminoglycoside phosphotransferase from Tn5; aph(3')-II (or nptII); confers resistance to neomycin, kanamycin, and G418 (Geneticin®)
   4505..4657    +  CDS            ble (fragment): BLE_KLEPN - Experimental evidence at protein level: Swiss-Prot protein existence level 1. Binding protein with a strong affinity to the bleomycin family of antibiotics. Binds to CL990; an antimitotic-antibiotic compound. From Klebsiella pneumoniae.
   4716..4763    +  polyA_signal   HSV TK poly(A) signal: herpes simplex virus thymidine kinase polyadenylation signal (Cole and Stacy, 1985)
   4854..4870    -  polyA_signal   bGH poly(A) signal (fragment): bovine growth hormone polyadenylation signal
   5092..5680    +  rep_origin     ori: high-copy-number ColE1/pMB1/pBR322/pUC origin of replication
>Addgene plasmid #100731 | FKBP-alpha(740-977)-GFP | depositor full sequence | sequence record 189373 | FKBP-alpha(740-977)-GFP sequence 5794 bps
TAGTTATTAATAGTAATCAATTACGGGGTCATTAGTTCATAGCCCATATATGGAGTTCCGCGTTACATAA
CTTACGGTAAATGGCCCGCCTGGCTGACCGCCCAACGACCCCCGCCCATTGACGTCAATAATGACGTATG
TTCCCATAGTAACGCCAATAGGGACTTTCCATTGACGTCAATGGGTGGAGTATTTACGGTAAACTGCCCA
CTTGGCAGTACATCAAGTGTATCATATGCCAAGTACGCCCCCTATTGACGTCAATGACGGTAAATGGCCC
GCCTGGCATTATGCCCAGTACATGACCTTATGGGACTTTCCTACTTGGCAGTACATCTACGTATTAGTCA
TCGCTATTACCATGGTGATGCGGTTTTGGCAGTACATCAATGGGCGTGGATAGCGGTTTGACTCACGGGG
ATTTCCAAGTCTCCACCCCATTGACGTCAATGGGAGTTTGTTTTGGCACCAAAATCAACGGGACTTTCCA
AAATGTCGTAACAACTCCGCCCCATTGACGCAAATGGGCGGTAGGCGTGTACGGTGGGAGGTCTATATAA
GCAGAGCTGGTTTAGTGAACCGTCAGATCCGCTAGCGCTACCGGACTCAGATCTCGAGAGATCGATGTGA
ATGGGGGCCCTGAACCCGCCAAGAACCTGTACACCATGGGAGTGCAGGTGGAAACCATCTCCCCAGGAGA
CGGGCGCACCTTCCCCAAGCGCGGCCAGACCTGCGTGGTGCACTACACCGGGATGCTTGAAGATGGAAAG
AAATTTGATTCCTCCCGGGACAGAAACAAGCCCTTTAAGTTTATGCTAGGCAAGCAGGAGGTGATCCGAG
GCTGGGAAGAAGGGGTTGCCCAGATGAGTGTGGGTCAGAGAGCCAAACTGACTATATCTCCAGATTATGC
CTATGGTGCCACTGGGCACCCAGGCATCATCCCACCACATGCCACTCTCGTCTTCGATGTGGAGCTTCTA
AAACTGGAACGGTACCGCGGTCCAGGTATCGCAGATGAACTGTTGAATAAGTTCGTGTGTAAGAATAGTG
GGGTCTTGTTTGAGAACCAGCTGCTGCAGATTGGAGTCAAGTCTGAGTTCCGGCAGAACCTGGGCCGCAT
GTATCTCTTCTATGGCAACAAGACTTCTGTGCAGTTCCAGAACTTCTTGCCCACCGTGGTCCATCCTGGG
GACCTCCAGACTCAGCTGGCGGTGCAGACCAAGCGTGTGGCGGCACAAGTGGACGGTGGCGCACAGGTGC
AGCAAGTACTCAACATTGAGTGTCTGCGAGACTTCCTGACGCCGCCACTGTTGTCGGTGCGCTTCCGGTA
CGGTGGCACCGCCCAGTCCCTCACTCTGAAGCTCCCAGTGACCATCAACAAATTCTTCCAGCCCACAGAG
ATGGCGGCCCAAGACTTTTTCCAGCGCTGGAAGCAGCTGAGCCTCCCCCTGCAGGAGGCACAGAAAATCT
TCAAAGCCAACCACCCGATGGATGCTGAAGTTACTAAGGCCAAGCTTCTGGGGTTTGGCTCTGCTCTTCT
GGACAATGTGGATCCCAACCCTGAGAACTTTGTGGGTGCTGGAATCATCCAGACGAAGGCCCTGCAGGTG
GGGTGTCTGCTTCGGCTGGAGCCCAATGCCCAGGCCCAAATGTACCGTCTAACCCTGCGCACCAGCAAAG
AGCCTGTCTCCCGTCACTTGTGTGAGCTGCTGGCCCAGCAGTTCCAACCGGTCGCCACCATGGTGAGCAA
GGGCGAGGAGCTGTTCACCGGGGTGGTGCCCATCCTGGTCGAGCTGGACGGCGACGTAAACGGCCACAAG
TTCAGCGTGTCCGGCGAGGGCGAGGGCGATGCCACCTACGGCAAGCTGACCCTGAAGTTCATCTGCACCA
CCGGCAAGCTGCCCGTGCCCTGGCCCACCCTCGTGACCACCCTGACCTACGGCGTGCAGTGCTTCAGCCG
CTACCCCGACCACATGAAGCAGCACGACTTCTTCAAGTCCGCCATGCCCGAAGGCTACGTCCAGGAGCGC
ACCATCTTCTTCAAGGACGACGGCAACTACAAGACCCGCGCCGAGGTGAAGTTCGAGGGCGACACCCTGG
TGAACCGCATCGAGCTGAAGGGCATCGACTTCAAGGAGGACGGCAACATCCTGGGGCACAAGCTGGAGTA
CAACTACAACAGCCACAACGTCTATATCATGGCCGACAAGCAGAAGAACGGCATCAAGGTGAACTTCAAG
ATCCGCCACAACATCGAGGACGGCAGCGTGCAGCTCGCCGACCACTACCAGCAGAACACCCCCATCGGCG
ACGGCCCCGTGCTGCTGCCCGACAACCACTACCTGAGCACCCAGTCCGCCCTGAGCAAAGACCCCAACGA
GAAGCGCGATCACATGGTCCTGCTGGAGTTCGTGACCGCCGCCGGGATCACTCTCGGCATGGACGAGCTG
TACAAGTAAAGCGGCCGCGACTCTAGATCATAATCAGCCATACCACATTTGTAGAGGTTTTACTTGCTTT
AAAAAACCTCCCACACCTCCCCCTGAACCTGAAACATAAAATGAATGCAATTGTTGTTGTTAACTTGTTT
ATTGCAGCTTATAATGGTTACAAATAAAGCAATAGCATCACAAATTTCACAAATAAAGCATTTTTTTCAC
TGCATTCTAGTTGTGGTTTGTCCAAACTCATCAATGTATCTTAAGGCGTAAATTGTAAGCGTTAATATTT
TGTTAAAATTCGCGTTAAATTTTTGTTAAATCAGCTCATTTTTTAACCAATAGGCCGAAATCGGCAAAAT
CCCTTATAAATCAAAAGAATAGACCGAGATAGGGT
[37 nt withheld, positions 2836-2872]
AAAGAACGTGGACTCCAACGTCAAAGG
[49 nt withheld, positions 2900-2948]
T
[91 nt withheld, positions 2950-3040]
G
[124 nt withheld, positions 3042-3165]
CAGGTGGCACTTTTCGGGGAAATGTGCGCGGAACCCCTATTTGTTTATTTTTCTAAATACATTCAAATAT
GTATCCGCTCATGAGACAATAACCCTGATAAATGCTTCAATAATATTGAAAAAGGAAGAGTCCTGAGGCG
GAAAGAACCAGCTGTGGAATGTGTGTCAGTTAGGGTGTGGAAAGTCCCCAGGCTCCCCAGCAGGCAGAAG
TATGCAAAGCATGCATCTCAATTAGTCAGCAACCAGGTGTGGAAAGTCCCCAGGCTCCCCAGCAGGCAGA
AGTATGCAAAGCATGCATCTCAATTAGTCAGCAACCATAGTCCCGCCCCTAACTCCGCCCATCCCGCCCC
TAACTCCGCCCAGTTCCGCCCATTCTCCGCCCCATGGCTGACTAATTTTTTTTATTTATGCAGAGGCCGA
GGCCGCCTCGGCCTCTGAGCTATTCCAGAAGTAGTGAGGAGGCTTTTTTGGAGGCCTAGGCTTTTGCAAA
GATCGATCAAGAGACAGGATGAGGATCGTTTCGCATGATTGAACAAGATGGATTGCACGCAGGTTCTCCG
GCCGCTTGGGTGGAGAGGCTATTCGGCTATGACTGGGCACAACAGACAATCGGCTGCTCTGATGCCGCCG
TGTTCCGGCTGTCAGCGCAGGGGCGCCCGGTTCTTTTTGTCAAGACCGACCTGTCCGGTGCCCTGAATGA
ACTGCAAGACGAGGCAGCGCGGCTATCGTGGCTGGCCACGACGGGCGTTCCTTGCGCAGCTGTGCTCGAC
GTTGTCACTGAAGCGGGAAGGGACTGGCTGCTATTGGGCGAAGTGCCGGGGCAGGATCTCCTGTCATCTC
ACCTTGCTCCTGCCGAGAAAGTATCCATCATGGCTGATGCAATGCGGCGGCTGCATACGCTTGATCCGGC
TACCTGCCCATTCGACCACCAAGCGAAACATCGCATCGAGCGAGCACGTACTCGGATGGAAGCCGGTCTT
GTCGATCAGGATGATCTGGACGAAGAGCATCAGGGGCTCGCGCCAGCCGAACTGTTCGCCAGGCTCAAGG
CGAGCATGCCCGACGGCGAGGATCTCGTCGTGACCCATGGCGATGCCTGCTTGCCGAATATCATGGTGGA
AAATGGCCGCTTTTCTGGATTCATCGACTGTGGCCGGCTGGGTGTGGCGGACCGCTATCAGGACATAGCG
TTGGCTACCCGTGATATTGCTGAAGAGCTTGGCGGCGAATGGGCTGACCGCTTCCTCGTGCTTTACGGTA
TCGCCGCTCCCGATTCGCAGCGCATCGCCTTCTATCGCCTTCTTGACGAGTTCTTCTGAGCGGGACTCTG
GGGTTCGAAATGACCGACCAAGCGACGCCCAACCTGCCATCACGAGATTTCGATTCCACCGCCGCCTTCT
ATGAAAGGTTGGGCTTCGGAATCGTTTTCCGGGACGCCGGCTGGATGATCCTCCAGCGCGGGGATCTCAT
GCTGGAGTTCTTCGCCCACCCTAGGGGGAGGCTAACTGAAACACGGAAGGAGACAATACCGGAAGGAACC
CGCGCTATGACGGCAATAAAAAGACAGAATAAAACGCACGGTGTTGGGTCGTTTGTTCATAAACGCGGGG
TTCGGTCCCAGGGCTGGCACTCTGTCGATACCCCACCGAGACCCCATTGGGGCCAATACGCCCGCGTTTC
TTCCTTTTCCCCACCCCACCCCCCAAGTTCGGGTGAAGGCCCAGGGCTCGCAGCCAACGTCGGGGCGGCA
GGCCCTGCCATAGCCTCAGGTTACTCATATATACTTTAGATTGATTTAAAACTTCATTTTTAATTTAAAA
GGATCTAGGTGAAGATCCTTTTTGATAATCTCATGACCAAAATCCCTTAACGTGAGTTTTCGTTCCACTG
AGCGTCAGACCCCGTAGAAAAGATCAAAGGATCTTCTTGAGATCCTTTTTTTCTGCGCGTAATCTGCTGC
TTGCAAACAAAAAAACCACCGCTACCAGCGGTGGTTTGTTTGCCGGATCAAGAGCTACCAACTCTTTTTC
CGAAGGTAACTGGCTTCAGCAGAGCGCAGATACCAAATACTGTCCTTCTAGTGTAGCCGTAGTTAGGCCA
CCACTTCAAGAACTCTGTAGCACCGCCTACATACCTCGCTCTGCTAATCCTGTTACCAGTGGCTGCTGCC
AGTGGCGATAAGTCGTGTCTTACCGGGTTGGACTCAAGACGATAGTTACCGGATAAGGCGCAGCGGTCGG
GCTGAACGGGGGGTTCGTGCACACAGCCCAGCTTGGAGCGAACGACCTACACCGAACTGAGATACCTACA
GCGTGAGCTATGAGAAAGCGCCACGCTTCCCGAAGGGAGAAAGGCGGACAGGTATCCGGTAAGCGGCAGG
GTCGGAACAGGAGAGCGCACGAGGGAGCTTCCAGGGGGAAACGCCTGGTATCTTTATAGTCCTGTCGGGT
TTCGCCACCTCTGACTTGAGCGTCGATTTTTGTGATGCTCGTCAGGGGGGCGGAGCCTATGGAAAAACGC
CAGCAACGCGGCCTTTTTACGGTTCCTGGCCTTTTGCTGGCCTTTTGCTCACATGTTCTTTCCTGCGTTA
TCCCCTGATTCTGTGGATAACCGTATTACCGCCATGCAT
