Features (pLannotate 1.2.2; 16 found; start..end, strand, type, name):
     57..360     +  enhancer       CMV enhancer: human cytomegalovirus immediate early enhancer
    361..564     +  promoter       CMV promoter: human cytomegalovirus (CMV) immediate early promoter
    587..614     +  misc_feature   MCS (fragment): multiple cloning site
    662..985     +  CDS            FKBP1A: FKB1A_HUMAN - Also known as FKBP1, FKBP12. Experimental evidence at protein level: Swiss-Prot protein existence level 1. Keeps in an inactive conformation TGFBR1, the TGF-beta type I serine/threonine kinase receptor, preventing TGF-beta receptor activation in absence of ligand. Recruits SMAD7 to ACVR1B which prevents the association of SMAD2 and SMAD3 with the activin receptor complex, thereby blocking the activin signal. May modulate the RYR1 calcium channel activity. PPIases accelerate the folding of proteins. It catalyzes the cis-trans isomerization of proline imidic peptide bonds in oligop
    995..1720    +  CDS            Ap2a1 (fragment): AP2A1_MOUSE - Also known as Adtaa, Clapa1. Experimental evidence at protein level: Swiss-Prot protein existence level 1. Component of the adaptor protein complex 2 (AP-2). Adaptor protein complexes function in protein transport via transport vesicles in different membrane traffic pathways. Adaptor protein complexes are vesicle coat components and appear to be involved in cargo selection and vesicle formation. AP-2 is involved in clathrin-dependent endocytosis in which cargo proteins are incorporated into vesicles surrounded by clathrin (clathrin-coated vesicles, CCVs) which are destined for fu
   1736..2455    +  CDS            EGFP: the original enhanced GFP (Yang et al., 1996) mammalian codon-optimized
   2472..2555    +  CDS            large T antigen (fragment): large T antigen from SV40 (simian virus 40)
   2578..2699    +  polyA_signal   SV40 poly(A) signal: SV40 polyadenylation signal
   2733..3161    -  rep_origin     f1 ori (sequence partly withheld): f1 bacteriophage origin of replication; arrow indicates direction of (+) strand synthesis
   3188..3292    +  promoter       AmpR promoter: bla
   3294..3651    +  promoter       SV40 promoter: SV40 enhancer and early promoter
   3686..4480    +  CDS            NeoR/KanR: aminoglycoside phosphotransferase from Tn5; aph(3')-II (or nptII); confers resistance to neomycin, kanamycin, and G418 (Geneticin®)
   4501..4653    +  CDS            ble (fragment): BLE_KLEPN - Experimental evidence at protein level: Swiss-Prot protein existence level 1. Binding protein with a strong affinity to the bleomycin family of antibiotics. Binds to CL990; an antimitotic-antibiotic compound. From Klebsiella pneumoniae.
   4712..4759    +  polyA_signal   HSV TK poly(A) signal: herpes simplex virus thymidine kinase polyadenylation signal (Cole and Stacy, 1985)
   4850..4866    -  polyA_signal   bGH poly(A) signal (fragment): bovine growth hormone polyadenylation signal
   5088..5676    +  rep_origin     ori: high-copy-number ColE1/pMB1/pBR322/pUC origin of replication
>Addgene plasmid #100731 | FKBP-alpha(740-977)-GFP | addgene full sequence | sequence record 193576 | Addgene NGS Result
TATTAATAGTAATCAATTACGGGGTCATTAGTTCATAGCCCATATATGGAGTTCCGCGTTACATAACTTA
CGGTAAATGGCCCGCCTGGCTGACCGCCCAACGACCCCCGCCCATTGACGTCAATAATGACGTATGTTCC
CATAGTAACGCCAATAGGGACTTTCCATTGACGTCAATGGGTGGAGTATTTACGGTAAACTGCCCACTTG
GCAGTACATCAAGTGTATCATATGCCAAGTACGCCCCCTATTGACGTCAATGACGGTAAATGGCCCGCCT
GGCATTATGCCCAGTACATGACCTTATGGGACTTTCCTACTTGGCAGTACATCTACGTATTAGTCATCGC
TATTACCATGGTGATGCGGTTTTGGCAGTACATCAATGGGCGTGGATAGCGGTTTGACTCACGGGGATTT
CCAAGTCTCCACCCCATTGACGTCAATGGGAGTTTGTTTTGGCACCAAAATCAACGGGACTTTCCAAAAT
GTCGTAACAACTCCGCCCCATTGACGCAAATGGGCGGTAGGCGTGTACGGTGGGAGGTCTATATAAGCAG
AGCTGGTTTAGTGAACCGTCAGATCCGCTAGCGCTACCGGACTCAGATCTCGAGAGATCGATGTGAATGG
GGGCCCTGAACCCGCCAAGAACCTGTACACCATGGGAGTGCAGGTGGAAACCATCTCCCCAGGAGACGGG
CGCACCTTCCCCAAGCGCGGCCAGACCTGCGTGGTGCACTACACCGGGATGCTTGAAGATGGAAAGAAAT
TTGATTCCTCCCGGGACAGAAACAAGCCCTTTAAGTTTATGCTAGGCAAGCAGGAGGTGATCCGAGGCTG
GGAAGAAGGGGTTGCCCAGATGAGTGTGGGTCAGAGAGCCAAACTGACTATATCTCCAGATTATGCCTAT
GGTGCCACTGGGCACCCAGGCATCATCCCACCACATGCCACTCTCGTCTTCGATGTGGAGCTTCTAAAAC
TGGAACGGTACCGCGGTCCAGGTATCGCAGATGAACTGTTGAATAAGTTCGTGTGTAAGAATAGTGGGGT
CTTGTTTGAGAACCAGCTGCTGCAGATTGGAGTCAAGTCTGAGTTCCGGCAGAACCTGGGCCGCATGTAT
CTCTTCTATGGCAACAAGACTTCTGTGCAGTTCCAGAACTTCTTGCCCACCGTGGTCCATCCTGGGGACC
TCCAGACTCAGCTGGCGGTGCAGACCAAGCGTGTGGCGGCACAAGTGGACGGTGGCGCACAGGTGCAGCA
AGTACTCAACATTGAGTGTCTGCGAGACTTCCTGACGCCGCCACTGTTGTCGGTGCGCTTCCGGTACGGT
GGCACCGCCCAGTCCCTCACTCTGAAGCTCCCAGTGACCATCAACAAATTCTTCCAGCCCACAGAGATGG
CGGCCCAAGACTTTTTCCAGCGCTGGAAGCAGCTGAGCCTCCCCCTGCAGGAGGCACAGAAAATCTTCAA
AGCCAACCACCCGATGGATGCTGAAGTTACTAAGGCCAAGCTTCTGGGGTTTGGCTCTGCTCTTCTGGAC
AATGTGGATCCCAACCCTGAGAACTTTGTGGGTGCTGGAATCATCCAGACGAAGGCCCTGCAGGTGGGGT
GTCTGCTTCGGCTGGAGCCCAATGCCCAGGCCCAAATGTACCGTCTAACCCTGCGCACCAGCAAAGAGCC
TGTCTCCCGTCACTTGTGTGAGCTGCTGGCCCAGCAGTTCCAACCGGTCGCCACCATGGTGAGCAAGGGC
GAGGAGCTGTTCACCGGGGTGGTGCCCATCCTGGTCGAGCTGGACGGCGACGTAAACGGCCACAAGTTCA
GCGTGTCCGGCGAGGGCGAGGGCGATGCCACCTACGGCAAGCTGACCCTGAAGTTCATCTGCACCACCGG
CAAGCTGCCCGTGCCCTGGCCCACCCTCGTGACCACCCTGACCTACGGCGTGCAGTGCTTCAGCCGCTAC
CCCGACCACATGAAGCAGCACGACTTCTTCAAGTCCGCCATGCCCGAAGGCTACGTCCAGGAGCGCACCA
TCTTCTTCAAGGACGACGGCAACTACAAGACCCGCGCCGAGGTGAAGTTCGAGGGCGACACCCTGGTGAA
CCGCATCGAGCTGAAGGGCATCGACTTCAAGGAGGACGGCAACATCCTGGGGCACAAGCTGGAGTACAAC
TACAACAGCCACAACGTCTATATCATGGCCGACAAGCAGAAGAACGGCATCAAGGTGAACTTCAAGATCC
GCCACAACATCGAGGACGGCAGCGTGCAGCTCGCCGACCACTACCAGCAGAACACCCCCATCGGCGACGG
CCCCGTGCTGCTGCCCGACAACCACTACCTGAGCACCCAGTCCGCCCTGAGCAAAGACCCCAACGAGAAG
CGCGATCACATGGTCCTGCTGGAGTTCGTGACCGCCGCCGGGATCACTCTCGGCATGGACGAGCTGTACA
AGTAAAGCGGCCGCGACTCTAGATCATAATCAGCCATACCACATTTGTAGAGGTTTTACTTGCTTTAAAA
AACCTCCCACACCTCCCCCTGAACCTGAAACATAAAATGAATGCAATTGTTGTTGTTAACTTGTTTATTG
CAGCTTATAATGGTTACAAATAAAGCAATAGCATCACAAATTTCACAAATAAAGCATTTTTTTCACTGCA
TTCTAGTTGTGGTTTGTCCAAACTCATCAATGTATCTTAAGGCGTAAATTGTAAGCGTTAATATTTTGTT
AAAATTCGCGTTAAATTTTTGTTAAATCAGCTCATTTTTTAACCAATAGGCCGAAATCGGCAAAATCCCT
TATAAATCAAAAGAATAGACCGAGATAGGGT
[37 nt withheld, positions 2832-2868]
AAAGAACGTGGACTCCAACGTCAAAGG
[49 nt withheld, positions 2896-2944]
T
[91 nt withheld, positions 2946-3036]
G
[124 nt withheld, positions 3038-3161]
CAGGTGGCACTTTTCGGGGAAATGTGCGCGGAACCCCTATTTGTTTATTTTTCTAAATACATTCAAATAT
GTATCCGCTCATGAGACAATAACCCTGATAAATGCTTCAATAATATTGAAAAAGGAAGAGTCCTGAGGCG
GAAAGAACCAGCTGTGGAATGTGTGTCAGTTAGGGTGTGGAAAGTCCCCAGGCTCCCCAGCAGGCAGAAG
TATGCAAAGCATGCATCTCAATTAGTCAGCAACCAGGTGTGGAAAGTCCCCAGGCTCCCCAGCAGGCAGA
AGTATGCAAAGCATGCATCTCAATTAGTCAGCAACCATAGTCCCGCCCCTAACTCCGCCCATCCCGCCCC
TAACTCCGCCCAGTTCCGCCCATTCTCCGCCCCATGGCTGACTAATTTTTTTTATTTATGCAGAGGCCGA
GGCCGCCTCGGCCTCTGAGCTATTCCAGAAGTAGTGAGGAGGCTTTTTTGGAGGCCTAGGCTTTTGCAAA
GATCGATCAAGAGACAGGATGAGGATCGTTTCGCATGATTGAACAAGATGGATTGCACGCAGGTTCTCCG
GCCGCTTGGGTGGAGAGGCTATTCGGCTATGACTGGGCACAACAGACAATCGGCTGCTCTGATGCCGCCG
TGTTCCGGCTGTCAGCGCAGGGGCGCCCGGTTCTTTTTGTCAAGACCGACCTGTCCGGTGCCCTGAATGA
ACTGCAAGACGAGGCAGCGCGGCTATCGTGGCTGGCCACGACGGGCGTTCCTTGCGCAGCTGTGCTCGAC
GTTGTCACTGAAGCGGGAAGGGACTGGCTGCTATTGGGCGAAGTGCCGGGGCAGGATCTCCTGTCATCTC
ACCTTGCTCCTGCCGAGAAAGTATCCATCATGGCTGATGCAATGCGGCGGCTGCATACGCTTGATCCGGC
TACCTGCCCATTCGACCACCAAGCGAAACATCGCATCGAGCGAGCACGTACTCGGATGGAAGCCGGTCTT
GTCGATCAGGATGATCTGGACGAAGAGCATCAGGGGCTCGCGCCAGCCGAACTGTTCGCCAGGCTCAAGG
CGAGCATGCCCGACGGCGAGGATCTCGTCGTGACCCATGGCGATGCCTGCTTGCCGAATATCATGGTGGA
AAATGGCCGCTTTTCTGGATTCATCGACTGTGGCCGGCTGGGTGTGGCGGACCGCTATCAGGACATAGCG
TTGGCTACCCGTGATATTGCTGAAGAGCTTGGCGGCGAATGGGCTGACCGCTTCCTCGTGCTTTACGGTA
TCGCCGCTCCCGATTCGCAGCGCATCGCCTTCTATCGCCTTCTTGACGAGTTCTTCTGAGCGGGACTCTG
GGGTTCGAAATGACCGACCAAGCGACGCCCAACCTGCCATCACGAGATTTCGATTCCACCGCCGCCTTCT
ATGAAAGGTTGGGCTTCGGAATCGTTTTCCGGGACGCCGGCTGGATGATCCTCCAGCGCGGGGATCTCAT
GCTGGAGTTCTTCGCCCACCCTAGGGGGAGGCTAACTGAAACACGGAAGGAGACAATACCGGAAGGAACC
CGCGCTATGACGGCAATAAAAAGACAGAATAAAACGCACGGTGTTGGGTCGTTTGTTCATAAACGCGGGG
TTCGGTCCCAGGGCTGGCACTCTGTCGATACCCCACCGAGACCCCATTGGGGCCAATACGCCCGCGTTTC
TTCCTTTTCCCCACCCCACCCCCCAAGTTCGGGTGAAGGCCCAGGGCTCGCAGCCAACGTCGGGGCGGCA
GGCCCTGCCATAGCCTCAGGTTACTCATATATACTTTAGATTGATTTAAAACTTCATTTTTAATTTAAAA
GGATCTAGGTGAAGATCCTTTTTGATAATCTCATGACCAAAATCCCTTAACGTGAGTTTTCGTTCCACTG
AGCGTCAGACCCCGTAGAAAAGATCAAAGGATCTTCTTGAGATCCTTTTTTTCTGCGCGTAATCTGCTGC
TTGCAAACAAAAAAACCACCGCTACCAGCGGTGGTTTGTTTGCCGGATCAAGAGCTACCAACTCTTTTTC
CGAAGGTAACTGGCTTCAGCAGAGCGCAGATACCAAATACTGTTCTTCTAGTGTAGCCGTAGTTAGGCCA
CCACTTCAAGAACTCTGTAGCACCGCCTACATACCTCGCTCTGCTAATCCTGTTACCAGTGGCTGCTGCC
AGTGGCGATAAGTCGTGTCTTACCGGGTTGGACTCAAGACGATAGTTACCGGATAAGGCGCAGCGGTCGG
GCTGAACGGGGGGTTCGTGCACACAGCCCAGCTTGGAGCGAACGACCTACACCGAACTGAGATACCTACA
GCGTGAGCTATGAGAAAGCGCCACGCTTCCCGAAGGGAGAAAGGCGGACAGGTATCCGGTAAGCGGCAGG
GTCGGAACAGGAGAGCGCACGAGGGAGCTTCCAGGGGGAAACGCCTGGTATCTTTATAGTCCTGTCGGGT
TTCGCCACCTCTGACTTGAGCGTCGATTTTTGTGATGCTCGTCAGGGGGGCGGAGCCTATGGAAAAACGC
CAGCAACGCGGCCTTTTTACGGTTCCTGGCCTTTTGCTGGCCTTTTGCTCACATGTTCTTTCCTGCGTTA
TCCCCTGATTCTGTGGATAACCGTATTACCGCCATGCATTAGT
